Addgene plasmid #44790: pFSBC26
Depositing lab: Christopher Marx. Depositing organization: Harvard University. Publication: FREQ-Seq: a rapid, cost-effective, sequencing-based method to determine allele frequencies directly from mixed populations. Chubiz LM, Lee MC, Delaney NF, Marx CJ. PLoS One. 2012;7(10):e47959. doi: 10.1371/journal.pone.0047959. Epub 2012 Oct 31. PubMed 23118913.
Backbone
  Vector backbone: pUC19
Growth in bacteria
  Bacterial resistance: Ampicillin, 100 μg/mL
  Growth temperature: 37°C
  Growth strain: DH10B
  Copy number: High Copy
Gene/Insert
  Gene/Insert name: FREQ-Seq Barcode: CAAATA
  Species: Synthetic
  Cloning method: Unknown
  Sequencing primers: 5′ pBR322ori-F
Terms and licenses: Academic/Nonprofit Terms; Industry Terms: Not Available to Industry
Depositor comments: These plasmids are used to generate bridging primers with Illumina-compatible barcodes for allele frequency sequencing (FREQ-Seq). Similar to RNA-Seq, the FREQ-Seq method can rapidly determine allele frequencies directly from mixed populations with minimal library preparation.
How to cite: pFSBC26 was a gift from Christopher Marx (Addgene plasmid # 44790 ; http://n2t.net/addgene:44790 ; RRID:Addgene_44790)
