[The description below was written by a language model from this plasmid's Addgene catalogue record and pLannotate feature annotations shown in this document.]
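Description:
pFSBC26 is a small (about 2.4 kb) pUC19-derived bacterial plasmid that belongs to a series of barcode-carrying templates made for FREQ-Seq, a sequencing-based method for measuring allele frequencies directly from mixed populations. It is maintained in E. coli at high copy number through the ColE1/pMB1-type pUC origin of replication, and it is selected with ampicillin through the bla β-lactamase gene driven by its native AmpR promoter. These two elements make up most of the annotated sequence.

The payload is a short synthetic insert carrying one specific six-base FREQ-Seq barcode, which distinguishes this plasmid from the other members of the series. According to the depositor, the plasmids serve as templates for generating bridging primers that carry Illumina-compatible barcodes. These primers allow amplicons spanning a locus of interest to be tagged and pooled for sequencing with minimal library preparation, so that allele proportions can be read out from the read counts.

The automated feature table does not annotate the barcode or any adapter sequence. Apart from the resistance cassette and origin, it reports only short fragments matching lacI, lacZα, the pBR322 bom region and rop. These are best read as remnants of the pUC19 backbone rather than functional genes, and the construct is somewhat smaller than the parental vector, which suggests that part of the backbone was removed. The record does not state the cloning method or the exact structure and position of the insert. No expression promoter, tag or reporter is listed, consistent with a plasmid that serves purely as a DNA template rather than an expression vector.
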