Features (pLannotate 1.2.2; 7 found; start..end, strand, type, name):
      1..93      +  CDS            lacI (fragment): lac repressor; lacI; The lac repressor binds to the lac operator to inhibit transcription in E. coli. This inhibition can be relieved by adding lactose or isopropyl-β-D-thiogalactopyranoside (IPTG).
    173..189     -  CDS            lacZα (fragment): LacZα fragment of β-galactosidase; lacZ fragment
    189..268     -  misc_feature   bom (fragment): basis of mobility region from pBR322
    370..405     -  CDS            rop (fragment): Rop protein, which maintains plasmids at low copy number; rop
    500..604     +  promoter       AmpR promoter: bla
    605..1465    +  CDS            AmpR: β-lactamase; bla; confers resistance to ampicillin, carbenicillin, and related antibiotics
   1636..2224    +  rep_origin     ori: high-copy-number ColE1/pMB1/pBR322/pUC origin of replication
>Addgene plasmid #44790 | pFSBC26 | depositor full sequence | sequence record 61398 | pFSBC26 sequence 2406 bps
GCGCCCAATACGCAAACCGCCTCTCCCCGCGCGTTGGCCGATTCATTAATGCAGCTGGCACGACAGGTTT
CCCGACTGTAAAGCGGGCAGTGAGCGCAACGCAATTAAAATGATACGGCGACCACCGAGATCTACACTCT
TTCCCTACACGACGCTCTTCCGATCTCAAATAGTAAAACGACGGCCAGTTACGCATCTGTGCGGTATTTC
ACACCGCATATGGTGCACTCTCAGTACAATCTGCTCTGATGCCGCATAGTTAAGCCAGCCCCGACACCCG
CCAACACCCGCTGACGCGCCCTGACGGGCTTGTCTGCTCCCGGCATCCGCTTACAGACAAGCTGTGACCG
TCTCCGGGAGCTGCATGTGTCAGAGGTTTTCACCGTCATCACCGAAACGCGCGAGACGAAAGGGCCTCGT
GATACGCCTATTTTTATAGGTTAATGTCATGATAATAATGGTTTCTTAGACGTCAGGTGGCACTTTTCGG
GGAAATGTGCGCGGAACCCCTATTTGTTTATTTTTCTAAATACATTCAAATATGTATCCGCTCATGAGAC
AATAACCCTGATAAATGCTTCAATAATATTGAAAAAGGAAGAGTATGAGTATTCAACATTTCCGTGTCGC
CCTTATTCCCTTTTTTGCGGCATTTTGCCTTCCTGTTTTTGCTCACCCAGAAACGCTGGTGAAAGTAAAA
GATGCTGAAGATCAGTTGGGTGCACGAGTGGGTTACATCGAACTGGATCTCAACAGCGGTAAGATCCTTG
AGAGTTTTCGCCCCGAAGAACGTTTTCCAATGATGAGCACTTTTAAAGTTCTGCTATGTGGCGCGGTATT
ATCCCGTATTGACGCCGGGCAAGAGCAACTCGGTCGCCGCATACACTATTCTCAGAATGACTTGGTTGAG
TACTCACCAGTCACAGAAAAGCATCTTACGGATGGCATGACAGTAAGAGAATTATGCAGTGCTGCCATAA
CCATGAGTGATAACACTGCGGCCAACTTACTTCTGACAACGATCGGAGGACCGAAGGAGCTAACCGCTTT
TTTGCACAACATGGGGGATCATGTAACTCGCCTTGATCGTTGGGAACCGGAGCTGAATGAAGCCATACCA
AACGACGAGCGTGACACCACGATGCCTGTAGCAATGGCAACAACGTTGCGCAAACTATTAACTGGCGAAC
TACTTACTCTAGCTTCCCGGCAACAATTAATAGACTGGATGGAGGCGGATAAAGTTGCAGGACCACTTCT
GCGCTCGGCCCTTCCGGCTGGCTGGTTTATTGCTGATAAATCTGGAGCCGGTGAGCGTGGGTCTCGCGGT
ATCATTGCAGCACTGGGGCCAGATGGTAAGCCCTCCCGTATCGTAGTTATCTACACGACGGGGAGTCAGG
CAACTATGGATGAACGAAATAGACAGATCGCTGAGATAGGTGCCTCACTGATTAAGCATTGGTAACTGTC
AGACCAAGTTTACTCATATATACTTTAGATTGATTTAAAACTTCATTTTTAATTTAAAAGGATCTAGGTG
AAGATCCTTTTTGATAATCTCATGACCAAAATCCCTTAACGTGAGTTTTCGTTCCACTGAGCGTCAGACC
CCGTAGAAAAGATCAAAGGATCTTCTTGAGATCCTTTTTTTCTGCGCGTAATCTGCTGCTTGCAAACAAA
AAAACCACCGCTACCAGCGGTGGTTTGTTTGCCGGATCAAGAGCTACCAACTCTTTTTCCGAAGGTAACT
GGCTTCAGCAGAGCGCAGATACCAAATACTGTTCTTCTAGTGTAGCCGTAGTTAGGCCACCACTTCAAGA
ACTCTGTAGCACCGCCTACATACCTCGCTCTGCTAATCCTGTTACCAGTGGCTGCTGCCAGTGGCGATAA
GTCGTGTCTTACCGGGTTGGACTCAAGACGATAGTTACCGGATAAGGCGCAGCGGTCGGGCTGAACGGGG
GGTTCGTGCACACAGCCCAGCTTGGAGCGAACGACCTACACCGAACTGAGATACCTACAGCGTGAGCTAT
GAGAAAGCGCCACGCTTCCCGAAGGGAGAAAGGCGGACAGGTATCCGGTAAGCGGCAGGGTCGGAACAGG
AGAGCGCACGAGGGAGCTTCCAGGGGGAAACGCCTGGTATCTTTATAGTCCTGTCGGGTTTCGCCACCTC
TGACTTGAGCGTCGATTTTTGTGATGCTCGTCAGGGGGGCGGAGCCTATGGAAAAACGCCAGCAACGCGG
CCTTTTTACGGTTCCTGGCCTTTTGCTGGCCTTTTGCTCACATGTTCTTTCCTGCGTTATCCCCTGATTC
TGTGGATAACCGTATTACCGCCTTTGAGTGAGCTGATACCGCTCGCCGCAGCCGAACGACCGAGCGCAGC
GAGTCAGTGAGCGAGGAAGCGGAAGA
