>Addgene plasmid #44790 | pFSBC26 | addgene partial sequence | sequence record 63001 | pBR322ori-F 5'-GGGAAACGCCTGGTATCTTT-3'
ATTTTTGTGATGCTCGTCAGGGGGGCGGAGCCTATGGAAAAACGCCAGCAACGCGGCCTTTTTACGGTTC
CTGGCCTTTTGCTGGCCTTTTGCTCACATGTTCTTTCCTGCGTTATCCCCTGATTCTGTGGATAACCGTA
TTACCGCCTTTGAGTGAGCTGATACCGCTCGCCGCAGCCGAACGACCGAGCGCAGCGAGTCAGTGAGCGA
GGAAGCGGAAGAGCGCCCAATACGCAAACCGCCTCTCCCCGCGCGTTGGCCGATTCATTAATGCAGCTGG
CACGACAGGTTTCCCGACTGTAAAGCGGGCAGTGAGCGCAACGCAATTAAAATGATACGGCGACCACCGA
GATCTACACTCTTTCCCTACACGACGCTCTTCCGATCTCAAATAGTAAAACGACGGCCAGTTACGCATCT
GTGCGGTATTTCACACCGCATATGGTGCACTCTCAGTACAATCTGCTCTGATGCCGCATAGTTAAGCCAG
CCCCGACACCCGCCAACACCCGCTGACGCGCCCTGACGGGCTTGTCTGCTCCCGGCATCCGCTTACAGAC
AAGCTGTGACCGTCTCCGGGAGCTGCATGTGTCAGAGGTTTTCACCGTCATCACCGAAACGCGCGAGACG
AAAGGGCCTCGTGATACGCCTATTTTTATAGGTTAATGTCATGATAATAATGGTTTCTTAGACGTCAGGT
GGCACTTTTCGGGGAAATGTGCGCGGAACCCCTATTTGTTTATTTTTCTAAATACATTCAAATATGTATC
CGCTCATGAGACAATAACC
